Addgene plasmid #153506: pAGM9121_Aae-UPO* SP
Purpose: Agrocybe aegerita Unspecific peroxygenase (UPO*) Signal Peptide Donor Plasmid
Depositing lab: Sylvestre Marillonnet. Depositing organization: Leibniz Institute of Plant Biochemistry (IPB). Publication: A modular two yeast species secretion system for the production and preparative application of unspecific peroxygenases. Pullmann P, Knorrscheidt A, Munch J, Palme PR, Hoehenwarter W, Marillonnet S, Alcalde M, Westermann B, Weissenborn MJ. Commun Biol. 2021 May 12;4(1):562. doi: 10.1038/s42003-021-02076-3. PubMed 33980981.
Backbone
  Vector backbone: pAGM9121
  Vector type: Synthetic Biology
Growth in bacteria
  Bacterial resistance: Spectinomycin, 50 μg/mL
  Growth temperature: 37°C
  Growth strain: DH5alpha
  Copy number: High Copy
Gene/Insert
  Gene/Insert name: Unspecific peroxygenase* SP (alt name: UPO*)
  Species: Agrocybe aegerita
  Cloning method: Restriction Enzyme; 5′ cloning site Unknown (unknown if destroyed)
Terms and licenses: Academic/Nonprofit Terms; Industry Terms: Not Available to Industry
Depositor comments: Please visit https://www.biorxiv.org/content/10.1101/2020.07.22.216432v1 for bioRxiv preprint.
How to cite: pAGM9121_Aae-UPO* SP was a gift from Sylvestre Marillonnet (Addgene plasmid # 153506 ; http://n2t.net/addgene:153506 ; RRID:Addgene_153506)
