[The description below was written by a language model from this plasmid's Addgene catalogue record and pLannotate feature annotations shown in this document.]
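Description:
pAGM9121_Aae-UPO* SP is a small (about 2.2 kb) synthetic-biology donor plasmid built on the pAGM9121 backbone, which holds a single standardised part for modular assembly rather than a complete expression unit. It is maintained in E. coli through a high-copy ColE1/pUC-type origin of replication and selected with spectinomycin. Resistance comes from an aadA aminoglycoside adenylyltransferase gene (SmR), which also confers streptomycin resistance. The short Pc class 1 integron promoter fragment and the small gentamicin acetyltransferase fragment annotated upstream of aadA appear to be remnants of the integron context from which the resistance cassette derives, with Pc presumably driving the marker. The gentamicin fragment is far too short to indicate a functional second marker.

The payload is the signal peptide of the Agrocybe aegerita unspecific peroxygenase variant designated UPO*. The feature table detects it as a fragment of roughly 130 bp matching APO1, the aromatic peroxygenase of that fungus, which is consistent with only the N-terminal secretion leader being present and not the mature enzyme. No promoter, terminator, tag or yeast selection marker is annotated around the insert, so the plasmid is not itself an expression vector. The record lists restriction-enzyme cloning but does not state the flanking sites or the overhangs released.

According to the deposit's stated purpose and the associated publication title, the part belongs to a modular secretion system spanning two yeast species for producing unspecific peroxygenases. In that system, a signal peptide module such as this one would be combined with separate enzyme-coding and other modules to direct secretion of the peroxygenase.
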