Features (pLannotate 1.2.2; 5 found; start..end, strand, type, name):
     23..46      +  promoter       Pc promoter (fragment): intI1 (promoter lies within the coding sequence); class 1 integron promoter
    222..278     +  CDS            GmR (fragment): gentamycin acetyltransferase; aacC1; confers resistance to gentamycin
    289..1076    +  CDS            SmR (fragment): aminoglycoside adenylyltransferase (Murphy, 1985); aadA; confers resistance to spectinomycin and streptomycin
   1417..2005    +  rep_origin     ori: high-copy-number ColE1/pMB1/pBR322/pUC origin of replication
   2055..2183    +  CDS            APO1 (fragment): APO1_AGRAE - Experimental evidence at protein level: Swiss-Prot protein existence level 1. Aromatic peroxidase that oxidizes aryl alcohols into the corresponding aldehydes and then into the corresponding benzoic acids. Oxidizes toluene and naphthalene. Catalyzes the regioselective peroxide-dependent hydroxylation of propranolol and diclofenac to 5- hydroxypropranolol and 4'-hydroxydiclofenac. Catalyzes the regioselective peroxide-dependent hydroxylation of naphthalene to 1- naphthol or 2-naphthol via a naphthalene 1,2-oxide intermediate. Catalyzes the regioselective peroxide-dependent oxidatio
>Addgene plasmid #153506 | pAGM9121_Aae-UPO* SP | addgene full sequence | sequence record 310686 | Addgene NGS Result
GTGCCGAGGCACGAACCCAGTGGACATAAGCCTGTTCGGTTCGTAAGCTGTAATGCAAGTAGCGTATGCG
CTCACGCAACTGGTCCAGAACCTTGACCGAACGCAGCGGTGGTAACGGCGCAGTGGCGGTTTTCATGGCT
TGTTATGACTGTTTTTTTGGGGTACAGTCTATGCCTCGGGCATCCAAGCAGCAAGCGCGTTACGCCGTGG
GTCGATGTTTGATGTTATGGAGCAGCAACGATGTTACGCAGCAGGGCAGTCGCCCTAAAACAAAGTTAAA
CATCATGGGGGAAGCGGTGATCGCCGAAGTATCGACTCAACTATCAGAGGTAGTTGGCGTCATCGAGCGC
CATCTCGAACCGACGTTGCTGGCCGTACATTTGTACGGCTCCGCAGTGGATGGCGGCCTGAAGCCACACA
GCGATATTGATTTGCTGGTTACGGTGACCGTAAGGCTTGATGAAACAACGCGGCGAGCTTTGATCAACGA
CCTTTTGGAAACTTCGGCTTCCCCTGGAGAGAGCGAGATTCTCCGCGCTGTAGAAGTCACCATTGTTGTG
CACGACGACATCATTCCGTGGCGTTATCCAGCTAAGCGCGAACTGCAATTTGGAGAATGGCAGCGCAATG
ACATTCTTGCAGGTATCTTCGAGCCAGCCACGATCGACATTGATCTGGCTATCTTGCTGACAAAAGCAAG
AGAACATAGCGTTGCCTTGGTAGGTCCAGCGGCGGAGGAACTCTTTGATCCGGTTCCTGAACAGGATCTA
TTTGAGGCGCTAAATGAAACCTTAACGCTATGGAACTCGCCGCCCGACTGGGCTGGCGATGAGCGAAATG
TAGTGCTTACGTTGTCCCGCATTTGGTACAGCGCAGTAACCGGCAAAATCGCGCCGAAGGATGTCGCTGC
CGACTGGGCAATGGAGCGCCTGCCGGCCCAGTATCAGCCCGTCATACTTGAAGCTAGACAGGCTTATCTT
GGACAAGAAGAAGATCGCTTGGCCTCGCGCGCAGATCAGTTGGAAGAATTTGTCCATTACGTGAAAGGCG
AGATCACCAAGGTAGTCGGCAAATAATGTCTAGCTAGAAATTCGTTCAAGCCGACGCCGCTTCGCGGCGC
GGCTTAACTCAAGCGTTAGATGCACTAAGCACATAATTGCTCACAGCCAAACTATCAGGTCAAGTCTGCT
TTTATTATTTTTAAGCGTGCATAATAAGCCCTACACAAATTGGGAGATATATCATGCTGTCAGACCAAGT
TTACTCATATATACTTTAGATTGATTTAAAACTTCATTTTTAATTTAAAAGGATCTAGGTGAAGATCCTT
TTTGATAATCTCATGACCAAAATCCCTTAACGTGAGTTTTCGTTCCACTGAGCGTCAGACCCCGTAGAAA
AGATCAAAGGATCTTCTTGAGATCCTTTTTTTCTGCGCGTAATCTGCTGCTTGCAAACAAAAAAACCACC
GCTACCAGCGGTGGTTTGTTTGCCGGATCAAGAGCTACCAACTCTTTTTCCGAAGGTAACTGGCTTCAGC
AGAGCGCAGATACCAAATACTGTTCTTCTAGTGTAGCCGTAGTTAGGCCACCACTTCAAGAACTCTGTAG
CACCGCCTACATACCTCGCTCTGCTAATCCTGTTACCAGTGGCTGCTGCCAGTGGCGATAAGTCGTGTCT
TACCGGGTTGGACTCAAGACGATAGTTACCGGATAAGGCGCAGCGGTCGGGCTGAACGGGGGGTTCGTGC
ACACAGCCCAGCTTGGAGCGAACGACCTACACCGAACTGAGATACCTACAGCGTGAGCTATGAGAAAGCG
CCACGCTTCCCGAAGGGAGAAAGGCGGACAGGTATCCGGTAAGCGGCAGGGTCGGAACAGGAGAGCGCAC
GAGGGAGCTTCCAGGGGGAAACGCCTGGTATCTTTATAGTCCTGTCGGGTTTCGCCACCTCTGACTTGAG
CGTCGATTTTTGTGATGCTCGTCAGGGGGGCGGAGCCTATGGAAAAACGCCAGCAACGCGGCCTTTTTAC
GGTTCCTGCACTCTGTGGTCTCAAATGAAATATTTTCCCCTGTTCCCAACCTTGGTCTATGCAGTTGGTG
TCGTTGCTTTTCCTGATTACGCCTCATTGGCCGGCCTCAGCCAGCAGGAATTGGACGCTATAATCCCAAC
ACTCGAGGCCCGAGCACGAGACCACGAA
